LOCUS       Exported 6436 bp ds-DNA circular SYN 12-MAY-2021
DEFINITION  S. cerevisiae expression of F-box protein TIR1-9myc under control of
            the ADH1 promoter, TRP1 marker (for use with the AID degron system).
ACCESSION   .
VERSION     .
KEYWORDS    YIp204-PADH1-atTIR1-9myc
SOURCE      synthetic DNA construct
  ORGANISM  synthetic DNA construct
REFERENCE   1 (bases 1 to 6436)
  TITLE     Unpublished Ulrich lab AID plasmids
REFERENCE   2 (bases 1 to 6436)
  AUTHORS   .
  TITLE     Direct Submission
  JOURNAL   Exported May 12, 2021 from SnapGene Server 1.1.58
            http://www.snapgene.com
FEATURES             Location/Qualifiers
     source          1..6436
                     /organism="synthetic DNA construct"
                     /mol_type="other DNA"
     primer_bind     complement(12..29)
                     /label=L4440
                     /note="L4440 vector, forward primer"
     rep_origin      complement(183..771)
                     /direction=LEFT
                     /label=ori
                     /note="high-copy-number ColE1/pMB1/pBR322/pUC origin of
                     replication"
     primer_bind     complement(263..282)
                     /label=pBR322ori-F
                     /note="pBR322 origin, forward primer"
     CDS             complement(942..1802)
                     /codon_start=1
                     /gene="bla"
                     /product="beta-lactamase"
                     /label=AmpR
                     /note="confers resistance to ampicillin, carbenicillin, and
                     related antibiotics"
                     /translation="MSIQHFRVALIPFFAAFCLPVFAHPETLVKVKDAEDQLGARVGYI
                     ELDLNSGKILESFRPEERFPMMSTFKVLLCGAVLSRIDAGQEQLGRRIHYSQNDLVEYS
                     PVTEKHLTDGMTVRELCSAAITMSDNTAANLLLTTIGGPKELTAFLHNMGDHVTRLDRW
                     EPELNEAIPNDERDTTMPVAMATTLRKLLTGELLTLASRQQLIDWMEADKVAGPLLRSA
                     LPAGWFIADKSGAGERGSRGIIAALGPDGKPSRIVVIYTTGSQATMDERNRQIAEIGAS
                     LIKHW"
     primer_bind     1565..1584
                     /label=Amp-R
                     /note="Ampicillin resistance gene, reverse primer"
     promoter        complement(1803..1907)
                     /gene="bla"
                     /label=AmpR promoter
     primer_bind     1975..1993
                     /label=pBRforEco
                     /note="pBR322 vectors, upsteam of EcoRI site, forward
                     primer"
     promoter        1995..2096
                     /gene="S. cerevisiae TRP1"
                     /label=TRP1 promoter
     CDS             2097..2771
                     /codon_start=1
                     /gene="S. cerevisiae TRP1"
                     /product="phosphoribosylanthranilate isomerase, required
                     for tryptophan biosynthesis"
                     /label=TRP1
                     /note="yeast auxotrophic marker"
                     /translation="MSVINFTGSSGPLVKVCGLQSTEAAECALDSDADLLGIICVPNRK
                     RTIDPVIARKISSLVKAYKNSSGTPKYLVGVFRNQPKEDVLALVNDYGIDIVQLHGDES
                     WQEYQEFLGLPVIKRLVFPKDCNILLSAASQKPHSFIPLFDSEAGGTGELLDWNSISDW
                     VGRQESPESLHFMLAGGLTPENVGDALRLNGVIGVDVSGGVETNGVKDSNKIANFVKNA
                     KK"
     primer_bind     complement(2890..2912)
                     /label=pGEX 3'
                     /note="pGEX vectors, reverse primer"
     primer_bind     3012..3031
                     /label=pRS-marker
                     /note="pRS vectors, use to sequence yeast selectable
                     marker"
     primer_bind     3225..3247
                     /label=M13/pUC Forward
                     /note="In lacZ gene"
     primer_bind     3239..3256
                     /label=M13 Forward
                     /note="In lacZ gene. Also called M13-F20 or M13 (-21)
                     Forward"
     primer_bind     3240..3256
                     /label=M13 fwd
                     /note="common sequencing primer, one of multiple similar
                     variants"
     promoter        3554..3950
                     /gene="S. cerevisiae ADH1"
                     /label=ADH1 promoter
                     /note="promoter for alcohol dehydrogenase 1"
     CDS             5778..5807
                     /codon_start=1
                     /product="Myc (human c-Myc proto-oncogene) epitope tag"
                     /label=Myc
                     /translation="EQKLISEEDL"
     CDS             5814..5843
                     /codon_start=1
                     /product="Myc (human c-Myc proto-oncogene) epitope tag"
                     /label=Myc
                     /translation="EQKLISEEDL"
     CDS             5850..5879
                     /codon_start=1
                     /product="Myc (human c-Myc proto-oncogene) epitope tag"
                     /label=Myc
                     /translation="EQKLISEEDL"
     CDS             5898..5927
                     /codon_start=1
                     /product="Myc (human c-Myc proto-oncogene) epitope tag"
                     /label=Myc
                     /translation="EQKLISEEDL"
     CDS             5934..5963
                     /codon_start=1
                     /product="Myc (human c-Myc proto-oncogene) epitope tag"
                     /label=Myc
                     /translation="EQKLISEEDL"
     CDS             5970..5999
                     /codon_start=1
                     /product="Myc (human c-Myc proto-oncogene) epitope tag"
                     /label=Myc
                     /translation="EQKLISEEDL"
     CDS             6018..6047
                     /codon_start=1
                     /product="Myc (human c-Myc proto-oncogene) epitope tag"
                     /label=Myc
                     /translation="EQKLISEEDL"
     CDS             6054..6083
                     /codon_start=1
                     /product="Myc (human c-Myc proto-oncogene) epitope tag"
                     /label=Myc
                     /translation="EQKLISEEDL"
     CDS             6090..6119
                     /codon_start=1
                     /product="Myc (human c-Myc proto-oncogene) epitope tag"
                     /label=Myc
                     /translation="EQKLISEEDL"
     primer_bind     complement(6217..6233)
                     /label=M13 rev
                     /note="common sequencing primer, one of multiple similar
                     variants"
     primer_bind     complement(6217..6233)
                     /label=M13 Reverse
                     /note="In lacZ gene. Also called M13-rev"
     primer_bind     complement(6230..6252)
                     /label=M13/pUC Reverse
                     /note="In lacZ gene"
     protein_bind    6241..6257
                     /label=lac operator
                     /bound_moiety="lac repressor encoded by lacI"
                     /note="The lac repressor binds to the lac operator to
                     inhibit transcription in E. coli. This inhibition can be
                     relieved by adding lactose or
                     isopropyl-beta-D-thiogalactopyranoside (IPTG)."
     promoter        complement(6265..6295)
                     /label=lac promoter
                     /note="promoter for the E. coli lac operon"
     protein_bind    6310..6331
                     /label=CAP binding site
                     /bound_moiety="E. coli catabolite activator protein"
                     /note="CAP binding activates transcription in the presence
                     of cAMP."
ORIGIN
        1 tcttccgctt cctcgctcac tgactcgctg cgctcggtcg ttcggctgcg gcgagcggta
       61 tcagctcact caaaggcggt aatacggtta tccacagaat caggggataa cgcaggaaag
      121 aacatgtgag caaaaggcca gcaaaaggcc aggaaccgta aaaaggccgc gttgctggcg
      181 tttttccata ggctccgccc ccctgacgag catcacaaaa atcgacgctc aagtcagagg
      241 tggcgaaacc cgacaggact ataaagatac caggcgtttc cccctggaag ctccctcgtg
      301 cgctctcctg ttccgaccct gccgcttacc ggatacctgt ccgcctttct cccttcggga
      361 agcgtggcgc tttctcatag ctcacgctgt aggtatctca gttcggtgta ggtcgttcgc
      421 tccaagctgg gctgtgtgca cgaacccccc gttcagcccg accgctgcgc cttatccggt
      481 aactatcgtc ttgagtccaa cccggtaaga cacgacttat cgccactggc agcagccact
      541 ggtaacagga ttagcagagc gaggtatgta ggcggtgcta cagagttctt gaagtggtgg
      601 cctaactacg gctacactag aaggacagta tttggtatct gcgctctgct gaagccagtt
      661 accttcggaa aaagagttgg tagctcttga tccggcaaac aaaccaccgc tggtagcggt
      721 ggtttttttg tttgcaagca gcagattacg cgcagaaaaa aaggatctca agaagatcct
      781 ttgatctttt ctacggggtc tgacgctcag tggaacgaaa actcacgtta agggattttg
      841 gtcatgagat tatcaaaaag gatcttcacc tagatccttt taaattaaaa atgaagtttt
      901 aaatcaatct aaagtatata tgagtaaact tggtctgaca gttaccaatg cttaatcagt
      961 gaggcaccta tctcagcgat ctgtctattt cgttcatcca tagttgcctg actccccgtc
     1021 gtgtagataa ctacgatacg ggagggctta ccatctggcc ccagtgctgc aatgataccg
     1081 cgagacccac gctcaccggc tccagattta tcagcaataa accagccagc cggaagggcc
     1141 gagcgcagaa gtggtcctgc aactttatcc gcctccatcc agtctattaa ttgttgccgg
     1201 gaagctagag taagtagttc gccagttaat agtttgcgca acgttgttgc cattgctaca
     1261 ggcatcgtgg tgtcacgctc gtcgtttggt atggcttcat tcagctccgg ttcccaacga
     1321 tcaaggcgag ttacatgatc ccccatgttg tgcaaaaaag cggttagctc cttcggtcct
     1381 ccgatcgttg tcagaagtaa gttggccgca gtgttatcac tcatggttat ggcagcactg
     1441 cataattctc ttactgtcat gccatccgta agatgctttt ctgtgactgg tgagtactca
     1501 accaagtcat tctgagaata gtgtatgcgg cgaccgagtt gctcttgccc ggcgtcaata
     1561 cgggataata ccgcgccaca tagcagaact ttaaaagtgc tcatcattgg aaaacgttct
     1621 tcggggcgaa aactctcaag gatcttaccg ctgttgagat ccagttcgat gtaacccact
     1681 cgtgcaccca actgatcttc agcatctttt actttcacca gcgtttctgg gtgagcaaaa
     1741 acaggaaggc aaaatgccgc aaaaaaggga ataagggcga cacggaaatg ttgaatactc
     1801 atactcttcc tttttcaata ttattgaagc atttatcagg gttattgtct catgagcgga
     1861 tacatatttg aatgtattta gaaaaataaa caaatagggg ttccgcgcac atttccccga
     1921 aaagtgccac ctgacgtcta agaaaccatt attatcatga cattaaccta taaaaatagg
     1981 cgtatcacga ggccaattcg gtcgaaaaaa gaaaaggaga gggccaagag ggagggcatt
     2041 ggtgactatt gagcacgtga gtatacgtga ttaagcacac aaaggcagct tggagtatgt
     2101 ctgttattaa tttcacaggt agttctggtc cattggtgaa agtttgcggc ttgcagagca
     2161 cagaggccgc agaatgtgca ctagattccg atgctgactt gctgggtatt atatgtgtgc
     2221 ccaatagaaa gagaacaatt gacccggtta ttgcaaggaa aatttcaagt cttgtaaaag
     2281 catataaaaa tagttcaggc actccgaaat acttggttgg cgtgtttcgt aatcaaccta
     2341 aggaggatgt tttggctctg gtcaatgatt acggcattga tatcgtccaa ctgcatggag
     2401 atgagtcgtg gcaagaatac caagagttcc tcggtttgcc agttattaaa agactcgtat
     2461 ttccaaaaga ctgcaacata ctactcagtg cagcttcaca gaaacctcat tcgtttattc
     2521 ccttgtttga ttcagaagca ggtgggacag gtgaactttt ggattggaac tcgatttctg
     2581 actgggttgg aaggcaagag agccccgaga gcttacattt tatgttagct ggtggactga
     2641 cgccagaaaa tgttggtgat gcgcttagat taaatggcgt tattggtgtt gatgtaagcg
     2701 gaggtgtgga gacaaatggt gtaaaagact ctaacaaaat agcaaatttc gtcaaaaatg
     2761 ctaagaaata ggttattact gagtagtatt tatttaagta ttgtttgtgc acttgcctgc
     2821 aagccttttg aaaagcaagc ataaaagatc gccctttcgt ctcgcgcgtt tcggtgatga
     2881 cggtgaaaac ctctgacaca tgcagctccc ggagacggtc acagcttgtc tgtaagcgga
     2941 tgccgggagc agacaagccc gtcagggcgc gtcagcgggt gttggcgggt gtcggggctg
     3001 gcttaactat gcggcatcag agcagattgt actgagagtg caccatatgc ggtgtgaaat
     3061 accgcacaga tgcgtaagga gaaaataccg catcaggcgc cattcgccat tcaggctgcg
     3121 caactgttgg gaagggcgat cggtgcgggc ctcttcgcta ttacgccagc tggcgaaagg
     3181 gggatgtgct gcaaggcgat taagttgggt aacgccaggg ttttcccagt cacgacgttg
     3241 taaaacgacg gccagtgaat tcgggtgtac aatatggact tcctcttttc tggcaaccaa
     3301 acccatacat cgggattcct ataatacctt cgttggtctc cctaacatgt aggtggcgga
     3361 ggggagatat acaatagaac agataccaga caagacataa tgggctaaac aagactacac
     3421 caattacact gcctcattga tggtggtaca taacgaacta atactgtagc cctagacttg
     3481 atagccatca tcatatcgaa gtttcactac cctttttcca tttgccatct attgaagtaa
     3541 taataggcgc atgcaacttc ttttcttttt ttttcttttc tctctccccc gttgttgtct
     3601 caccatatcc gcaatgacaa aaaaatgatg gaagacacta aaggaaaaaa ttaacgacaa
     3661 agacagcacc aacagatgtc gttgttccag agctgatgag gggtatctcg aagcacacga
     3721 aactttttcc ttccttcatt cacgcacact actctctaat gagcaacggt atacggcctt
     3781 ccttccagtt acttgaattt gaaataaaaa aaagtttgct gtcttgctat caagtataaa
     3841 tagacctgca attattaatc ttttgtttcc tcgtcattgt tctcgttccc tttcttcctt
     3901 gtttcttttt ctgcacaata tttcaagcta taccaagcat acaatcaact atctcatata
     3961 caactagtat gcagaagcga atagccttgt cgtttccaga agaggtacta gagcatgtgt
     4021 tctcgtttat tcagctggat aaggatagga actcagtctc tctggtgtgc aagtcatggt
     4081 acgagatcga gcggtggtgc aggaggaaag tcttcatcgg gaactgctac gccgtgagtc
     4141 cagcgacggt gattaggagg ttcccgaaag tgagatccgt ggagcttaaa ggaaaacctc
     4201 actttgctga ctttaatttg gtacctgacg gatggggagg ttacgtgtat ccatggattg
     4261 aggccatgtc ttcgtcttac acgtggcttg aagagataag gctgaagagg atggtggtca
     4321 ccgacgattg cttggagctc atagccaagt cttttaagaa ttttaaggtt cttgtgcttt
     4381 cttcctgcga aggcttctcc accgatggtc tcgctgctat cgctgccact tgcaggaatc
     4441 tgaaagagct tgacttacga gagagtgatg ttgacgacgt tagtggccac tggcttagcc
     4501 atttcccaga tacatacact tctttggtat cactcaatat atcttgctta gcatctgagg
     4561 tcagtttctc tgctctggaa aggctggtga ctaggtgtcc caatctcaag tctctcaagc
     4621 ttaaccgagc tgttccactt gaaaaattgg ctactttact tcaaagagca cctcaattgg
     4681 aggaattggg cactggtggg tacactgcag aagtgcgacc agatgtttac tctggtttat
     4741 ctgtagcgct ctctgggtgc aaggaattga ggtgcttatc tggattttgg gatgctgttc
     4801 ctgcctatct tccagcagtt tattcggttt gcagtcggct tacaactttg aatctgagtt
     4861 atgcaacagt ccagagctat gatcttgtca agcttctttg tcaatgccct aaactgcagc
     4921 gcctctgggt gcttgactac atcgaggatg ctggtcttga ggtgcttgct tcaacctgca
     4981 aggacctacg cgagctgaga gtgtttccgt ccgagccttt tgtcatggaa ccaaatgtgg
     5041 cattgacgga acaggggctt gtctccgtct ccatgggctg tccaaaactc gagtcggttc
     5101 tctacttctg ccgtcaaatg accaatgctg cattgataac cattgctagg aaccgtccca
     5161 acatgactcg cttccgtttg tgcatcattg agccaaaagc cccagactat ctgactctag
     5221 agccactgga tattggattt ggagccatag tagagcactg caaggatctc cgtcgcctct
     5281 ctctatctgg cctcttgacc gacaaggttt ttgaatacat tgggacatat gccaagaaga
     5341 tggaaatgct ctcagtggca tttgcaggag acagtgactt aggcatgcat catgttttgt
     5401 ccgggtgcga tagcttgagg aaactagaga taagggactg cccgtttgga gacaaggcgc
     5461 ttttggccaa tgcttcaaag ctggagacaa tgcgatccct ttggatgtct tcttgttccg
     5521 tgagttttgg agcctgcaag ttactaggac agaagatgcc aaagctgaat gtggaagtca
     5581 tcgatgaacg gggtgcaccg gactcgagac cagagagctg ccctgttgag agagtcttca
     5641 tataccgaac agtggctggt cctcgatttg acatgcctgg cttcgtctgg aacatggacc
     5701 aagactcaac aatgaggttt tccaggcaaa tcattactac taacggatta gtcgactccg
     5761 gttctgctgc tagtggtgaa caaaagttga tttctgaaga agatttgaac ggggaacaaa
     5821 agctaatctc cgaggaagac ttgaacggtg aacaaaaatt aatctcagaa gaagacttga
     5881 acggatcctc tagaggtgaa caaaagttga tttctgaaga agatttgaac ggtgaacaaa
     5941 agctaatctc cgaggaagac ttgaacggtg aacaaaaatt aatctcagaa gaagacttga
     6001 acggatcctc tagaggtgaa caaaagttga tttctgaaga agatttgaac ggtgaacaaa
     6061 agctaatctc cgaggaagac ttgaacggtg aacaaaaatt aatctcagaa gaagacttga
     6121 acggatccac tagctaaaaa gtggaacgat cattcaagag atccccgggg atcctctaga
     6181 gtcgacctgc aggcatgcaa gcttggcgta atcatggtca tagctgtttc ctgtgtgaaa
     6241 ttgttatccg ctcacaattc cacacaacat acgagccgga agcataaagt gtaaagcctg
     6301 gggtgcctaa tgagtgagct aactcacatt aattgcgttg cgctcactgc ccgctttcca
     6361 gtcgggaaac ctgtcgtgcc agctgcatta atgaatcggc caacgcgcgg ggagaggcgg
     6421 tttgcgtatt gggcgc
//
