>Addgene plasmid #99532 | YIp204-PADH1-atTIR1-9myc | addgene full sequence | sequence record 192011 | Addgene NGS Result
CAACTTCTTTTCTTTTTTTTTCTTTTCTCTCTCCCCCGTTGTTGTCTCACCATATCCGCAATGACAAAAA
AATGATGGAAGACACTAAAGGAAAAAATTAACGACAAAGACAGCACCAACAGATGTCGTTGTTCCAGAGC
TGATGAGGGGTATCTCGAAGCACACGAAACTTTTTCCTTCCTTCATTCACGCACACTACTCTCTAATGAG
CAACGGTATACGGCCTTCCTTCCAGTTACTTGAATTTGAAATAAAAAAAAGTTTGCTGTCTTGCTATCAA
GTATAAATAGACCTGCAATTATTAATCTTTTGTTTCCTCGTCATTGTTCTCGTTCCCTTTCTTCCTTGTT
TCTTTTTCTGCACAATATTTCAAGCTATACCAAGCATACAATCAACTATCTCATATACAACTAGTATGCA
GAAGCGAATAGCCTTGTCGTTTCCAGAAGAGGTACTAGAGCATGTGTTCTCGTTTATTCAGCTGGATAAG
GATAGGAACTCAGTCTCTCTGGTGTGCAAGTCATGGTACGAGATCGAGCGGTGGTGCAGGAGGAAAGTCT
TCATCGGGAACTGCTACGCCGTGAGTCCAGCGACGGTGATTAGGAGGTTCCCGAAAGTGAGATCCGTGGA
GCTTAAAGGAAAACCTCACTTTGCTGACTTTAATTTGGTACCTGACGGATGGGGAGGTTACGTGTATCCA
TGGATTGAGGCCATGTCTTCGTCTTACACGTGGCTTGAAGAGATAAGGCTGAAGAGGATGGTGGTCACCG
ACGATTGCTTGGAGCTCATAGCCAAGTCTTTTAAGAATTTTAAGGTTCTTGTGCTTTCTTCCTGCGAAGG
CTTCTCCACCGATGGTCTCGCTGCTATCGCTGCCACTTGCAGGAATCTGAAAGAGCTTGACTTACGAGAG
AGTGATGTTGACGACGTTAGTGGCCACTGGCTTAGCCATTTCCCAGATACATACACTTCTTTGGTATCAC
TCAATATATCTTGCTTAGCATCTGAGGTCAGTTTCTCTGCTCTGGAAAGGCTGGTGACTAGGTGTCCCAA
TCTCAAGTCTCTCAAGCTTAACCGAGCTGTTCCACTTGAAAAATTGGCTACTTTACTTCAAAGAGCACCT
CAATTGGAGGAATTGGGCACTGGTGGGTACACTGCAGAAGTGCGACCAGATGTTTACTCTGGTTTATCTG
TAGCGCTCTCTGGGTGCAAGGAATTGAGGTGCTTATCTGGATTTTGGGATGCTGTTCCTGCCTATCTTCC
AGCAGTTTATTCGGTTTGCAGTCGGCTTACAACTTTGAATCTGAGTTATGCAACAGTCCAGAGCTATGAT
CTTGTCAAGCTTCTTTGTCAATGCCCTAAACTGCAGCGCCTCTGGGTGCTTGACTACATCGAGGATGCTG
GTCTTGAGGTGCTTGCTTCAACCTGCAAGGACCTACGCGAGCTGAGAGTGTTTCCGTCCGAGCCTTTTGT
CATGGAACCAAATGTGGCATTGACGGAACAGGGGCTTGTCTCCGTCTCCATGGGCTGTCCAAAACTCGAG
TCGGTTCTCTACTTCTGCCGTCAAATGACCAATGCTGCATTGATAACCATTGCTAGGAACCGTCCCAACA
TGACTCGCTTCCGTTTGTGCATCATTGAGCCAAAAGCCCCAGACTATCTGACTCTAGAGCCACTGGATAT
TGGATTTGGAGCCATAGTAGAGCACTGCAAGGATCTCCGTCGCCTCTCTCTATCTGGCCTCTTGACCGAC
AAGGTTTTTGAATACATTGGGACATATGCCAAGAAGATGGAAATGCTCTCAGTGGCATTTGCAGGAGACA
GTGACTTAGGCATGCATCATGTTTTGTCCGGGTGCGATAGCTTGAGGAAACTAGAGATAAGGGACTGCCC
GTTTGGAGACAAGGCGCTTTTGGCCAATGCTTCAAAGCTGGAGACAATGCGATCCCTTTGGATGTCTTCT
TGTTCCGTGAGTTTTGGAGCCTGCAAGTTACTAGGACAGAAGATGCCAAAGCTGAATGTGGAAGTCATCG
ATGAACGGGGTGCACCGGACTCGAGACCAGAGAGCTGCCCTGTTGAGAGAGTCTTCATATACCGAACAGT
GGCTGGTCCTCGATTTGACATGCCTGGCTTCGTCTGGAACATGGACCAAGACTCAACAATGAGGTTTTCC
AGGCAAATCATTACTATTAACGGATTAGTCGACTCCGGTTCTGCTGCTAGTGGTGAACAAAAGTTGATTT
CTGAAGAAGATTTGAACGGTGAACAAAAGCTAATCTCCGAGGAAGACTTGAACGGTGAACAAAAATTAAT
CTCAGAAGAAGACTTGAACGGATCCTCTAGAGGTGAACAAAAGTTGATTTCTGAAGAAGATTTGAACGGT
GAACAAAAGCTAATCTCCGAGGAAGACTTGAACGGTGAACAAAAATTAATCTCAGAAGAAGACTTGAACG
GATCCTCTAGAGGTGAACAAAAGTTGATTTCTGAAGAAGATTTGAACGGTGAACAAAAGCTAATCTCCGA
GGAAGACTTGAACGGTGAACAAAAATTAATCTCAGAAGAAGACTTGAACGGATCCACTAGCTAAAAAGTG
GAACGATCATTCAAGAGATCCCCGGGGATCCTCTAGAGTCGACCTGCAGGCATGCAAGCTTGGCGTAATC
ATGGTCATAGCTGTTTCCTGTGTGAAATTGTTATCCGCTCACAATTCCACACAACATACGAGCCGGAAGC
ATAAAGTGTAAAGCCTGGGGTGCCTAATGAGTGAGCTAACTCACATTAATTGCGTTGCGCTCACTGCCCG
CTTTCCAGTCGGGAAACCTGTCGTGCCAGCTGCATTAATGAATCGGCCAACGCGCGGGGAGAGGCGGTTT
GCGTATTGGGCGCTCTTCCGCTTCCTCGCTCACTGACTCGCTGCGCTCGGTCGTTCGGCTGCGGCGAGCG
GTATCAGCTCACTCAAAGGCGGTAATACGGTTATCCACAGAATCAGGGGATAACGCAGGAAAGAACATGT
GAGCAAAAGGCCAGCAAAAGGCCAGGAACCGTAAAAAGGCCGCGTTGCTGGCGTTTTTCCATAGGCTCCG
CCCCCCTGACGAGCATCACAAAAATCGACGCTCAAGTCAGAGGTGGCGAAACCCGACAGGACTATAAAGA
TACCAGGCGTTTCCCCCTGGAAGCTCCCTCGTGCGCTCTCCTGTTCCGACCCTGCCGCTTACCGGATACC
TGTCCGCCTTTCTCCCTTCGGGAAGCGTGGCGCTTTCTCATAGCTCACGCTGTAGGTATCTCAGTTCGGT
GTAGGTCGTTCGCTCCAAGCTGGGCTGTGTGCACGAACCCCCCGTTCAGCCCGACCGCTGCGCCTTATCC
GGTAACTATCGTCTTGAGTCCAACCCGGTAAGACACGACTTATCGCCACTGGCAGCAGCCACTGGTAACA
GGATTAGCAGAGCGAGGTATGTAGGCGGTGCTACAGAGTTCTTGAAGTGGTGGCCTAACTACGGCTACAC
TAGAAGAACAGTATTTGGTATCTGCGCTCTGCTGAAGCCAGTTACCTTCGGAAAAAGAGTTGGTAGCTCT
TGATCCGGCAAACAAACCACCGCTGGTAGCGGTGGTTTTTTTGTTTGCAAGCAGCAGATTACGCGCAGAA
AAAAAGGATCTCAAGAAGATCCTTTGATCTTTTCTACGGGGTCTGACGCTCAGTGGAACGAAAACTCACG
TTAAGGGATTTTGGTCATGAGATTATCAAAAAGGATCTTCACCTAGATCCTTTTAAATTAAAAATGAAGT
TTTAAATCAATCTAAAGTATATATGAGTAAACTTGGTCTGACAGTTACCAATGCTTAATCAGTGAGGCAC
CTATCTCAGCGATCTGTCTATTTCGTTCATCCATAGTTGCCTGACTCCCCGTCGTGTAGATAACTACGAT
ACGGGAGGGCTTACCATCTGGCCCCAGTGCTGCAATGATACCGCGAGACCCACGCTCACCGGCTCCAGAT
TTATCAGCAATAAACCAGCCAGCCGGAAGGGCCGAGCGCAGAAGTGGTCCTGCAACTTTATCCGCCTCCA
TCCAGTCTATTAATTGTTGCCGGGAAGCTAGAGTAAGTAGTTCGCCAGTTAATAGTTTGCGCAACGTTGT
TGCCATTGCTACAGGCATCGTGGTGTCACGCTCGTCGTTTGGTATGGCTTCATTCAGCTCCGGTTCCCAA
CGATCAAGGCGAGTTACATGATCCCCCATGTTGTGCAAAAAAGCGGTTAGCTCCTTCGGTCCTCCGATCG
TTGTCAGAAGTAAGTTGGCCGCAGTGTTATCACTCATGGTTATGGCAGCACTGCATAATTCTCTTACTGT
CATGCCATCCGTAAGATGCTTTTCTGTGACTGGTGAGTACTCAACCAAGTCATTCTGAGAATAGTGTATG
CGGCGACCGAGTTGCTCTTGCCCGGCGTCAATACGGGATAATACCGCGCCACATAGCAGAACTTTAAAAG
TGCTCATCATTGGAAAACGTTCTTCGGGGCGAAAACTCTCAAGGATCTTACCGCTGTTGAGATCCAGTTC
GATGTAACCCACTCGTGCACCCAACTGATCTTCAGCATCTTTTACTTTCACCAGCGTTTCTGGGTGAGCA
AAAACAGGAAGGCAAAATGCCGCAAAAAAGGGAATAAGGGCGACACGGAAATGTTGAATACTCATACTCT
TCCTTTTTCAATATTATTGAAGCATTTATCAGGGTTATTGTCTCATGAGCGGATACATATTTGAATGTAT
TTAGAAAAATAAACAAATAGGGGTTCCGCGCACATTTCCCCGAAAAGTGCCACCTGACGTCTAAGAAACC
ATTATTATCATGACATTAACCTATAAAAATAGGCGTATCACGAGGCCAATTCGGTCGAAAAAAGAAAAGG
AGAGGGCCAAGAGGGAGGGCATTGGTGACTATTGAGCACGTGAGTATACGTGATTAAGCACACAAAGGCA
GCTTGGAGTATGTCTGTTATTAATTTCACAGGTAGTTCTGGTCCATTGGTGAAAGTTTGCGGCTTGCAGA
GCACAGAGGCCGCAGAATGTGCACTAGATTCCGATGCTGACTTGCTGGGTATTATATGTGTGCCCAATAG
AAAGAGAACAATTGACCCGGTTATTGCAAGGAAAATTTCAAGTCTTGTAAAAGCATATAAAAATAGTTCA
GGCACTCCGAAATACTTGGTTGGCGTGTTTCGTAATCAACCTAAGGAGGATGTTTTGGCTCTGGTCAATG
ATTACGGCATTGATATCGTCCAACTGCATGGAGATGAGTCGTGGCAAGAATACCAAGAGTTCCTCGGTTT
GCCAGTTATTAAAAGACTCGTATTTCCAAAAGACTGCAACATACTACTCAGTGCAGCTTCACAGAAACCT
CATTCGTTTATTCCCTTGTTTGATTCAGAAGCAGGTGGGACAGGTGAACTTTTGGATTGGAACTCGATTT
CTGACTGGGTTGGAAGGCAAGAGAGCCCCGAGAGCTTACATTTTATGTTAGCTGGTGGACTGACGCCAGA
AAATGTTGGTGATGCGCTTAGATTAAATGGCGTTATTGGTGTTGATGTAAGCGGAGGTGTGGAGACAAAT
GGTGTAAAAGACTCTAACAAAATAGCAAATTTCGTCAAAAATGCTAAGAAATAGGTTATTACTGAGTAGT
ATTTATTTAAGTATTGTTTGTGCACTTGCCTGCAAGCCTTTTGAAAAGCAAGCATAAAAGATCGCCCTTT
CGTCTCGCGCGTTTCGGTGATGACGGTGAAAACCTCTGACACATGCAGCTCCCGGAGACGGTCACAGCTT
GTCTGTAAGCGGATGCCGGGAGCAGACAAGCCCGTCAGGGCGCGTCAGCGGGTGTTGGCGGGTGTCGGGG
CTGGCTTAACTATGCGGCATCAGAGCAGATTGTACTGAGAGTGCACCATATGCGGTGTGAAATACCGCAC
AGATGCGTAAGGAGAAAATACCGCATCAGGCGCCATTCGCCATTCAGGCTGCGCAACTGTTGGGAAGGGC
GATCGGTGCGGGCCTCTTCGCTATTACGCCAGCTGGCGAAAGGGGGATGTGCTGCAAGGCGATTAAGTTG
GGTAACGCCAGGGTTTTCCCAGTCACGACGTTGTAAAACGACGGCCAGTGAATTCGGGTGTACAATATGG
ACTTCCTCTTTTCTGGCAACCAAACCCATACATCGGGATTCCTATAATACCTTCGTTGGTCTCCCTAACA
TGTAGGTGGCGGAGGGGAGATATACAATAGAACAGATACCAGACAAGACATAATGGGCTAAACAAGACTA
CACCAATTACACTGCCTCATTGATGGTGGTACATAACGAACTAATACTGTAGCCCTAGACTTGATAGCCA
TCATCATATCGAAGTTTCACTACCCTTTTTCCATTTGCCATCTATTGAAGTAATAATAGGCGCATG
Features (pLannotate 1.2.2; 17 found; start..end, strand, type, name):
      1..397     +  promoter       ADH1 promoter: S. cerevisiae ADH1; promoter for alcohol dehydrogenase 1
    416..2197    +  CDS            TIR1: TIR1_ARATH - Also known as FBL1, WEI1. Experimental evidence at protein level: Swiss-Prot protein existence level 1. Auxin receptor that mediates Aux/IAA proteins proteasomal degradation and auxin-regulated transcription. The SCF(TIR1) E3 ubiquitin ligase complex is involved in auxin-mediated signaling pathway that regulate root and hypocotyl growth, lateral root formation, cell elongation, and gravitropism. Appears to allow pericycle cells to overcome G2 arrest prior to lateral root development. Plays a role in ethylene signaling in roots. Confers sensitivity to the virulent bacterial pathoge
   2222..2572    +  CDS            13xMyc (fragment): 13 tandem Myc epitope tags
   2611..2651    +  misc_feature   MCS (fragment): pUC18/19 multiple cloning site
   2688..2704    -  protein_bind   lac operator: The lac repressor binds to the lac operator to inhibit transcription in E. coli. This inhibition can be relieved by adding lactose or isopropyl-β-D-thiogalactopyranoside (IPTG). lac repressor encoded by lacI
   2712..2742    -  promoter       lac promoter: promoter for the E. coli lac operon
   2757..2778    -  protein_bind   CAP binding site: CAP binding activates transcription in the presence of cAMP. E. coli catabolite activator protein
   2791..2883    -  CDS            lacI (fragment): lac repressor; lacI; The lac repressor binds to the lac operator to inhibit transcription in E. coli. This inhibition can be relieved by adding lactose or isopropyl-β-D-thiogalactopyranoside (IPTG).
   3066..3654    -  rep_origin     ori: high-copy-number ColE1/pMB1/pBR322/pUC origin of replication
   3825..4685    -  CDS            AmpR: β-lactamase; bla; confers resistance to ampicillin, carbenicillin, and related antibiotics
   4686..4790    -  promoter       AmpR promoter: bla
   4878..4979    +  promoter       TRP1 promoter: S. cerevisiae TRP1
   4980..5651    +  CDS            TRP1: TRPF_YEAST - Experimental evidence at protein level: Swiss-Prot protein existence level 1. From Saccharomyces cerevisiae (strain ATCC 204508 / S288c) (Baker's yeast).
   5744..5779    +  CDS            rop (fragment): Rop protein, which maintains plasmids at low copy number; rop
   5881..5980    +  misc_feature   bom (fragment): basis of mobility region from pBR322
   5986..6143    -  CDS            lacZα (fragment): LacZα fragment of β-galactosidase; lacZ fragment
   6145..6436    +  promoter       ADH1 promoter (fragment): S. cerevisiae ADH1; promoter for alcohol dehydrogenase 1
