[The description below was written by a language model from this plasmid's Addgene catalogue record, the feature table of its GenBank file and pLannotate feature annotations shown in this document.]
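Description:
YIp204-PADH1-atTIR1-9myc is a yeast integrating expression plasmid of about 6.4 kb built on the YIplac204 backbone. It supplies the plant F-box protein TIR1 to Saccharomyces cerevisiae strains that use the auxin-inducible degron (AID) system. As an integrating (YIp) vector, it shows no yeast replication origin in either feature table. Stable transformants therefore arise by homologous recombination into the genome. The depositor notes that the plasmid is linearised within the TRP1 marker to target it to the chromosomal TRP1 locus, and integrants are selected by tryptophan prototrophy. In E. coli the plasmid is maintained at high copy through a ColE1/pUC-type origin and selected with ampicillin via the bla gene. Remnants of the pUC lacZα and multiple cloning site region, including the lac promoter and operator, flank the insert.

The payload is the Arabidopsis thaliana TIR1 coding sequence driven by the S. cerevisiae ADH1 promoter. It is fused at its C terminus to nine tandem Myc epitopes, which allow the protein to be detected by immunoblotting or immunoprecipitation. No transcription terminator is annotated downstream of the tag. TIR1 is the auxin receptor subunit of an SCF E3 ubiquitin ligase. In the AID system, heterologously expressed TIR1 works with the host's SCF components and, when auxin is present, recruits proteins carrying an auxin-inducible degron for ubiquitylation and proteasomal degradation. This permits rapid conditional depletion of a tagged target. Repository sequencing found a single nucleotide difference from the reference transcript that produces a T591I substitution in TIR1, and the depositing laboratory reports that the protein is functional in vivo.
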