Addgene plasmid #99532: YIp204-PADH1-atTIR1-9myc
Purpose: S. cerevisiae expression of F-box protein TIR1-9myc under control of the ADH1 promoter, TRP1 marker (for use with the AID degron system)
Depositing lab: Helle Ulrich. Depositing organization: Cancer Research UK.
Backbone
  Vector backbone: YIplac204
  Vector type: Yeast Expression
  Selectable markers: TRP1
Growth in bacteria
  Bacterial resistance: Ampicillin, 100 μg/mL
  Growth temperature: 37°C
  Growth strain: DH5alpha
  Copy number: High Copy
Gene/Insert
  Gene/Insert name: TIR1
  Species: A. thaliana (mustard weed)
  Insert size (bp): 2909
  Entrez Gene: TIR1 (a.k.a. AT3G62980, AtTIR1, TRANSPORT INHIBITOR RESPONSE 1)
  Promoter: ADH1
  Tag / fusion protein: 9xMyc (C terminal on insert)
  Cloning method: Restriction Enzyme; 5′ cloning site EcoRI (unknown if destroyed); 3′ cloning site XmaI (unknown if destroyed)
Resource information
  A portion of this plasmid was derived from a plasmid made by: The TIR1 gene was a kind gift from Masato Kanemaki (National Institute of Genetics, Mishima, Japan).
Terms and licenses: Academic/Nonprofit Terms; Industry Terms: Not Available to Industry
Depositor comments: Digest this vector with EcoRV for integration into TRP1. Addgene NGS results found a single nucleotide change compared to NM_116163.4 that results in T591I within the TIR1 translation. The protein is noted by the depositing laboratory to be functional in vivo
How to cite: YIp204-PADH1-atTIR1-9myc was a gift from Helle Ulrich (Addgene plasmid # 99532 ; http://n2t.net/addgene:99532 ; RRID:Addgene_99532)
